Addgene plasmid #133534: pY71-tet.I.13
Purpose: sfGFP driven by a T7 promoter with the tetO sequence 16 bp downstream from the promoter start site
Depositing lab: Richard Murray. Depositing organization: California Institute of Technology. Publication: A method for cost-effective and rapid characterization of engineered T7-Based transcription factors by cell-free protein synthesis reveals insights into the regulation of T7 Rna polymerase-driven expression. McManus JB, Lux MW, Murray RM, Emanuel PA. Arch Biochem Biophys. 2019 Jul 18. pii: S0003-9861(19)30288-7. doi: 10.1016/j.abb.2019.07.010. PubMed 31326518.
Backbone
  Vector backbone: PY71
  Backbone size w/o insert (bp): 1549
  Vector type: Bacterial Expression
Growth in bacteria
  Bacterial resistance: Kanamycin, 50 μg/mL
  Growth temperature: 37°C
  Growth strain: DH5alpha
  Copy number: Unknown
Gene/Insert
  Gene/Insert name: sfGFP (alt names: T7 promoter; tetO)
  Species: Synthetic
  Insert size (bp): 1071
  Mutation: WT
  Promoter: T7
  Tag / fusion protein: TEV site (N terminal on backbone); Strep tag (C terminal on backbone)
  Cloning method: Gibson Cloning
  Sequencing primers: 5′ TTGTGATGCTCGTCAGGG; 3′ CTGCCTCGGTGAGTTTTC
Terms and licenses: Academic/Nonprofit Terms; Industry Terms: Not Available to Industry
How to cite: pY71-tet.I.13 was a gift from Richard Murray (Addgene plasmid # 133534 ; http://n2t.net/addgene:133534 ; RRID:Addgene_133534)
