[The description below was written by a language model from this plasmid's Addgene catalogue record and pLannotate feature annotations shown in this document.]
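Description:
pY71-tet.I.13 is a small (about 2.6 kb) bacterial expression plasmid built on the minimal pY71 backbone. It is propagated in E. coli through a ColE1/pUC-type origin of replication and selected with kanamycin via an aminoglycoside phosphotransferase (KanR) gene on the opposite strand from the reporter. The catalogue lists the copy number as unknown, although the annotated origin is of the type usually associated with high copy number.

The payload is a synthetic reporter cassette in which superfolder GFP (sfGFP) is transcribed from a bacteriophage T7 promoter. A tet operator sequence lies just downstream of the promoter, recorded as 16 bp from the promoter start site. The automated annotation picks this operator up as a fragment of the PLtetO-1 promoter, which most likely reflects the operator alone rather than a second functional promoter. Between the operator and the coding region the feature table finds an sTRSV hammerhead ribozyme. Such self-cleaving elements are generally used to trim the 5′ untranslated region so that upstream sequence variation does not affect translation of the transcript. The GFP reading frame is labelled "Trp-less GFP" by the annotation tool, which is probably a nearest-match call for the sfGFP stated in the catalogue. It is followed by a C-terminal Strep-tag II. The record also lists an N-terminal TEV site, which is not annotated in the feature table.

According to the associated publication title, the construct belongs to work that used cell-free protein synthesis to characterize engineered T7-based transcription factors and the regulation of T7 RNA polymerase-driven expression. GFP fluorescence presumably reports how operator position affects repression of T7 transcription.
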