Features (pLannotate 1.2.2; 7 found; start..end, strand, type, name):
      6..24      +  promoter       T7 promoter: promoter for bacteriophage T7 RNA polymerase
     36..56      +  promoter       PLtetO-1 promoter (fragment): modified phage lambda PL promoter with tet operator sites (Lutz and Bujard, 1997)
     77..126     +  misc_RNA       sTRSV HHRz: hammerhead ribozyme from the tobacco ringspot virus satellite RNA (Khvorova et al., 2003)
    199..882     +  CDS            Trp-less GFP: Trp-less GFP is a fluorescent protein published in 2012, derived from Aequorea victoria.
    886..908     +  CDS            Strep-Tag II (fragment): peptide that binds Strep-Tactin®, an engineered form of streptavidin
   1077..1892    -  CDS            KanR: aminoglycoside phosphotransferase; aph(3')-Ia; confers resistance to kanamycin in bacteria or G418 (Geneticin®) in eukaryotes
   2014..2602    +  rep_origin     ori: high-copy-number ColE1/pMB1/pBR322/pUC origin of replication
>Addgene plasmid #133534 | pY71-tet.I.13 | addgene full sequence | sequence record 267160 | Addgene NGS Result
GCTACTAATACGACTCACTATAGGGCTTACCTCTTCATCCCTATCAGTGATAGAGAGAGGTCACTGACCT
GACAAGCTGTCACCGGATGTGCTTTCCGGTCTGATGAGTCCGTGAGGACGAAACAGCCTCTACAAATAAT
TTTGTTTAATCTAGAGAAAGAGGAGAAATACTAGATGGAGAATTTATACTTCCAGAGTAGCAAAGGTGAA
GAACTGTTTACCGGCGTTGTGCCGATTCTGGTGGAACTGGATGGCGATGTGAACGGTCACAAATTCAGCG
TGCGTGGTGAAGGTGAAGGCGATGCCACGATTGGCAAACTGACGCTGAAATTTATCTGCACCACCGGCAA
ACTGCCGGTGCCGTGGCCGACGCTGGTGACCACCCTGACCTATGGCGTTCAGTGTTTTAGTCGCTATCCG
GATCACATGAAACGTCACGATTTCTTTAAATCTGCAATGCCGGAAGGCTATGTGCAGGAACGTACGATTA
GCTTTAAAGATGATGGCAAATATAAAACGCGCGCCGTTGTGAAATTTGAAGGCGATACCCTGGTGAACCG
CATTGAACTGAAAGGCACGGATTTTAAAGAAGATGGCAATATCCTGGGCCATAAACTGGAATACAACTTT
AATAGCCATAATGTTTATATTACGGCGGATAAACAGAAAAATGGCATCAAAGCGAATTTTACCGTTCGCC
ATAACGTTGAAGATGGCAGTGTGCAGCTGGCAGATCATTATCAGCAGAATACCCCGATTGGTGATGGTCC
GGTGCTGCTGCCGGATAATCATTATCTGAGCACGCAGACCGTTCTGTCTAAAGATCCGAACGAAAAACGG
GACCACATGGTTCTGCACGAATATGTGAATGCGGCAGGTATTACGTGGAGCCATCCGCAGTTCGAAAAAT
AATAAACAATAACTGAATAGGGATCCCGACTGGCGAGAGCCAGGTAACGAATGGATCCTTCAGCCAAAAA
ACTTAAGACCGCCGGTCTTGTCCACTACCTTGCAGTAATGCGGTGGACAGGATCGGCGGTTTTCTTTTCT
CTTCTCAAGCTGAAAGCCAATTCTGATTAGAAAAACTCATCGAGCATCAAATGAAACTGCAATTTATTCA
TATCAGGATTATCAATACCATATTTTTGAAAAAGCCGTTTCTGTAATGAAGGAGAAAACTCACCGAGGCA
GTTCCATAGGATGGCAAGATCCTGGTATCGGTCTGCGATTCCGACTCGTCCAACATCAATACAACCTATT
AATTTCCCCTCGTCAAAAATAAGGTTATCAAGTGAGAAATCACCATGAGTGACGACTGAATCCGGTGAGA
ATGGCAAAAGCTTATGCATTTCTTTCCAGACTTGTTCAACAGGCCAGCCATTACGCTCGTCATCAAAATC
ACTCGCATCAACCAAACCGTTATTCATTCGTGATTGCGCCTGAGCGAGACGAAATACGCGATCGCTGTTA
AAAGGACAATTACAAACAGGAATCGAATGCAACCGGCGCAGGAACACTGCCAGCGCATCAACAATATTTT
CACCTGAATCAGGATATTCTTCTAATACCTGGAATGCTGTTTTCCCGGGGATCGCAGTGGTGAGTAACCA
TGCATCATCAGGAGTACGGATAAAATGCTTGATGGTCGGAAGAGGCATAAATTCCGTCAGCCAGTTTAGT
CTGACCATCTCATCTGTAACATCATTGGCAACGCTACCTTTGCCATGTTTCAGAAACAACTCTGGCGCAT
CGGGCTTCCCATACAATCGATAGATTGTCGCACCTGATTGCCCGACATTATCGCGAGCCCATTTATACCC
ATATAAATCAGCATCCATGTTGGAATTTAATCGCGGCTTCGAGCAAGACGTTTCCCGTTGAATATGGCTC
ATAACACCCCTTGTATTACTGTTTATGTAAGCAGACAGTTTTATTGTTCATGATGATATATTTTTATCTT
GTGCAATGTAACATCAGAGATTTTGAGACACAACGTGAGATCAAAGGATCTTCTTGAGATCCTTTTTTTC
TGCGCGTAATCTGCTGCTTGCAAACAAAAAAACCACCGCTACCAGCGGTGGTTTGTTTGCCGGATCAAGA
GCTACCAACTCTTTTTCCGAAGGTAACTGGCTTCAGCAGAGCGCAGATACCAAATACTGTTCTTCTAGTG
TAGCCGTAGTTAGGCCACCACTTCAAGAACTCTGTAGCACCGCCTACATACCTCGCTCTGCTAATCCTGT
TACCAGTGGCTGCTGCCAGTGGCGATAAGTCGTGTCTTACCGGGTTGGACTCAAGACGATAGTTACCGGA
TAAGGCGCAGCGGTCGGGCTGAACGGGGGGTTCGTGCACACAGCCCAGCTTGGAGCGAACGACCTACACC
GAACTGAGATACCTACAGCGTGAGCTATGAGAAAGCGCCACGCTTCCCGAAGGGAGAAAGGCGGACAGGT
ATCCGGTAAGCGGCAGGGTCGGAACAGGAGAGCGCACGAGGGAGCTTCCAGGGGGAAACGCCTGGTATCT
TTATAGTCCTGTCGGGTTTCGCCACCTCTGACTTGAGCGTCGATTTTTGTGATGCTCGTCAGGGGGGCGG
AGCCTATGGAAAAACGCCAGATCTCGATCCCGCG
